>Addgene plasmid #126664 | pMT Lifeact-TagBFP | addgene full sequence | sequence record 251731 | Addgene NGS Result
GCTGCAAGGCGATTAAGTTGGGTAACGCCAGGGTTTTCCCAGTCACGACGTTGTAAAACGACGGCCAGTG
AATTAATTCGTTGCAGGACAGGATGTGGTGCCCGATGTGACTAGCTCTTTGCTGCAGGCCGTCCTATCCT
CTGGTTCCGATAAGAGACCCAGAACTCCGGCCCCCCACCGCCCACCGCCACCCCCATACATATGTGGTAC
GCAAGTAAGAGTGCCTGCGCATGCCCCATGTGCCCCACCAAGAGCTTTGCATCCCATACAAGTCCCCAAA
GTGGAGAACCGAACCAATTCTTCGCGGGCAGAACAAAAGCTTCTGCACACGTCTCCACTCGAATTTGGAG
CCGGCCGGCGTGTGCAAAAGAGGTGAATCGAACGAAAGACCCGTGTGTAAAGCCGCGTTTCCAAAATGTA
TAAAACCGAGAGCATCTGGCCAATGTGCATCAGTTGTGGTCAGCAGCAAAATCAAGTGAATCATCTCAGT
GCAACTAAAGGGGGGATCTAGATCGGGGTACCTACTAGTCAAATGGGTGTCGCAGATTTGATCAAGAAAT
TCGAAAGCATCTCAAAGGAAGAAGGTTCTGGTTCTATGAGCGAGCTGATTAAGGAGAACATGCACATGAA
GCTGTACATGGAGGGCACCGTGGACAACCATCACTTCAAGTGCACATCCGAGGGCGAAGGCAAGCCCTAC
GAGGGCACCCAGACCATGAGAATCAAGGTGGTCGAGGGCGGCCCTCTCCCCTTCGCCTTCGACATCCTGG
CTACTAGCTTCCTCTACGGCAGCAAGACCTTCATCAACCACACCCAGGGCATCCCCGACTTCTTCAAGCA
GTCCTTCCCTGAGGGCTTCACATGGGAGAGAGTCACCACATACGAAGACGGGGGCGTGCTGACCGCTACC
CAGGACACCAGCCTCCAGGACGGCTGCCTCATCTACAACGTCAAGATCAGAGGGGTGAACTTCACATCCA
ACGGCCCTGTGATGCAGAAGAAAACACTCGGCTGGGAGGCCTTCACCGAGACGCTGTACCCCGCTGACGG
CGGCCTGGAAGGCAGAAACGACATGGCCCTGAAGCTCGTGGGCGGGAGCCATCTGATCGCAAACATCAAG
ACCACATATAGATCCAAGAAACCCGCTAAGAACCTCAAGATGCCTGGCGTCTACTATGTGGACTACAGAC
TGGAAAGAATCAAGGAGGCCAACAACGAGACCTACGTCGAGCAGCACGAGGTGGCAGTGGCCAGATACTG
CGACCTCCCTAGCAAACTGGGGCACAAGCTTAATTAAGTTTAAACGCCCGCTGATCAGCCTCGACTGTGC
CTTCTAAGATCCAGACATGATAAGATACATTGATGAGTTTGGACAAACCACAACTAGAATGCAGTGAAAA
AAATGCTTTATTTGTGAAATTTGTGATGCTATTGCTTTATTTGTAACCATTATAAGCTGCAATAAACAAG
TTAACTCTAGAGGATCCGGTGCGTGGTGGTTTCATGCTTCTGGGAACGGCAAATGGGTTTAGGATTGGGA
ACCCCTCATCATCTGTTGGAATATACTATTCAACCTACAAAAGTAACGTTAAACAACACTACTTTATATT
TGATATGAATGGCCACACCTTTTATGCCATAAAACATATTGTAAGAGAATACCACTCTTTTTATTCCTTC
TTTCCTTCTTGTACGTTTTTTGCTGTAAGTAGGTCGTGGTGCTGGTGTTGCAGTTGAAATAACTTAAAAT
ATAAATCATAAAACTCAAACATAAACTTGACTATTTATTTATTTATTAAGAAAGGAAATATAAATTATAA
ATTACAACAGATCCCCCGGGCTGCAGGAATTCGATAGCTTGCATGCCTGCAGGTCGGCCGCCACGACCGG
TGCCGCCACCATCCCCTGACCCACGCCCCTGACCCCTCACAAGGAGACGACCTTCCATGACCGAGTACAA
GCCCACGGTGCGCCTCGCCACCCGCGACGACGTCCCCCGGGCCGTACGCACCCTCGCCGCCGCGTTCGCC
GACTACCCCGCCACGCGCCACACCGTCGACCCGGACCGCCACATCGAGCGGGTCACCGAGCTGCAAGAAC
TCTTCCTCACGCGCGTCGGGCTCGACATCGGCAAGGTGTGGGTCGCGGACGACGGCGCCGCGGTGGCGGT
CTGGACCACGCCGGAGAGCGTCGAAGCGGGGGCGGTGTTCGCCGAGATCGGCCCGCGCATGGCCGAGTTG
AGCGGTTCCCGGCTGGCCGCGCAGCAACAGATGGAAGGCCTCCTGGCGCCGCACCGGCCCAAGGAGCCCG
CGTGGTTCCTGGCCACCGTCGGCGTCTCGCCCGACCACCAGGGCAAGGGTCTGGGCAGCGCCGTCGTGCT
CCCCGGAGTGGAGGCGGCCGAGCGCGCCGGGGTGCCCGCCTTCCTGGAGACCTCCGCGCCCCGCAACCTC
CCCTTCTACGAGCGGCTCGGCTTCACCGTCACCGCCGACGTCGAGGTGCCCGAAGGACCGCGCACCTGGT
GCATGACCCGCAAGCCCGGTGCCTGACGCCCGCCCCACGACCCGCAGCGCCCGACCGAAAGGAGCGCACG
ACCCCATGGCTCCGACCGAAGCCACCCGGGGCGGCCCCGCCGACCCCGCACCCGCCCCCGAGGCCCACCG
ACTCTAGATCAAGCTTATCGATACCGTCGACCTCGAGGCCAGCTAGCTTGAACTTGTTTATTGCAGCTTA
TAATGGTTACAAATAAAGCAATAGCATCACAAATTTCACAAATAAAGCATTTTTTTCACTGCATTCTAGT
TGTGGTTTGTCCAAACTCATCAATGTATCTTATCATGTCTGGATCGGGTACCCAATTGCATTCATTTTAT
GTTTCAGGTTCAGGGGGAGGTGTGGGAGGTTTTTTAAAGCAAGTAAAACCTCTACAAATGTGGTATGGCT
GATTATGATCAGTCGACCTGCAGGCATGCAAGCTTGGCGTAATCATGGTCATAGCTGTTTCCTGTGTGAA
ATTGTTATCCGCTCACAATTCCACACAACATACGAGCCGGAAGCATAAAGTGTAAAGCCTGGGGTGCCTA
ATGAGTGAGCTAACTCACATTAATTGCGTTGCGCTCACTGCCCGCTTTCCAGTCGGGAAACCTGTCGTGC
CAGCTGCATTAATGAATCGGCCAACGCGCGGGGAGAGGCGGTTTGCGTATTGGGCGCTCTTCCGCTTCCT
CGCTCACTGACTCGCTGCGCTCGGTCGTTCGGCTGCGGCGAGCGGTATCAGCTCACTCAAAGGCGGTAAT
ACGGTTATCCACAGAATCAGGGGATAACGCAGGAAAGAACATGTGAGCAAAAGGCCAGCAAAAGGCCAGG
AACCGTAAAAAGGCCGCGTTGCTGGCGTTTTTCCATAGGCTCCGCCCCCCTGACGAGCATCACAAAAATC
GACGCTCAAGTCAGAGGTGGCGAAACCCGACAGGACTATAAAGATACCAGGCGTTTCCCCCTGGAAGCTC
CCTCGTGCGCTCTCCTGTTCCGACCCTGCCGCTTACCGGATACCTGTCCGCCTTTCTCCCTTCGGGAAGC
GTGGCGCTTTCTCATAGCTCACGCTGTAGGTATCTCAGTTCGGTGTAGGTCGTTCGCTCCAAGCTGGGCT
GTGTGCACGAACCCCCCGTTCAGCCCGACCGCTGCGCCTTATCCGGTAACTATCGTCTTGAGTCCAACCC
GGTAAGACACGACTTATCGCCACTGGCAGCAGCCACTGGTAACAGGATTAGCAGAGCGAGGTATGTAGGC
GGTGCTACAGAGTTCTTGAAGTGGTGGCCTAACTACGGCTACACTAGAAGAACAGTATTTGGTATCTGCG
CTCTGCTGAAGCCAGTTACCTTCGGAAAAAGAGTTGGTAGCTCTTGATCCGGCAAACAAACCACCGCTGG
TAGCGGTGGTTTTTTTGTTTGCAAGCAGCAGATTACGCGCAGAAAAAAAGGATCTCAAGAAGATCCTTTG
ATCTTTTCTACGGGGTCTGACGCTCAGTGGAACGAAAACTCACGTTAAGGGATTTTGGTCATGAGATTAT
CAAAAAGGATCTTCACCTAGATCCTTTTAAATTAAAAATGAAGTTTTAAATCAATCTAAAGTATATATGA
GTAAACTTGGTCTGACAGTTACCAATGCTTAATCAGTGAGGCACCTATCTCAGCGATCTGTCTATTTCGT
TCATCCATAGTTGCCTGACTCCCCGTCGTGTAGATAACTACGATACGGGAGGGCTTACCATCTGGCCCCA
GTGCTGCAATGATACCGCGAGACCCACGCTCACCGGCTCCAGATTTATCAGCAATAAACCAGCCAGCCGG
AAGGGCCGAGCGCAGAAGTGGTCCTGCAACTTTATCCGCCTCCATCCAGTCTATTAATTGTTGCCGGGAA
GCTAGAGTAAGTAGTTCGCCAGTTAATAGTTTGCGCAACGTTGTTGCCATTGCTACAGGCATCGTGGTGT
CACGCTCGTCGTTTGGTATGGCTTCATTCAGCTCCGGTTCCCAACGATCAAGGCGAGTTACATGATCCCC
CATGTTGTGCAAAAAAGCGGTTAGCTCCTTCGGTCCTCCGATCGTTGTCAGAAGTAAGTTGGCCGCAGTG
TTATCACTCATGGTTATGGCAGCACTGCATAATTCTCTTACTGTCATGCCATCCGTAAGATGCTTTTCTG
TGACTGGTGAGTACTCAACCAAGTCATTCTGAGAATAGTGTATGCGGCGACCGAGTTGCTCTTGCCCGGC
GTCAATACGGGATAATACCGCGCCACATAGCAGAACTTTAAAAGTGCTCATCATTGGAAAACGTTCTTCG
GGGCGAAAACTCTCAAGGATCTTACCGCTGTTGAGATCCAGTTCGATGTAACCCACTCGTGCACCCAACT
GATCTTCAGCATCTTTTACTTTCACCAGCGTTTCTGGGTGAGCAAAAACAGGAAGGCAAAATGCCGCAAA
AAAGGGAATAAGGGCGACACGGAAATGTTGAATACTCATACTCTTCCTTTTTCAATATTATTGAAGCATT
TATCAGGGTTATTGTCTCATGAGCGGATACATATTTGAATGTATTTAGAAAAATAAACAAATAGGGGTTC
CGCGCACATTTCCCCGAAAAGTGCCACCTGACGTCTAAGAAACCATTATTATCATGACATTAACCTATAA
AAATAGGCGTATCACGAGGCCCTTTCGTCTCGCGCGTTTCGGTGATGACGGTGAAAACCTCTGACACATG
CAGCTCCCGGAGACGGTCACAGCTTGTCTGTAAGCGGATGCCGGGAGCAGACAAGCCCGTCAGGGCGCGT
CAGCGGGTGTTGGCGGGTGTCGGGGCTGGCTTAACTATGCGGCATCAGAGCAGATTGTACTGAGAGTGCA
CCATATGCGGTGTGAAATACCGCACAGATGCGTAAGGAGAAAATACCGCATCAGGCGCCATTCGCCATTC
AGGCTGCGCAACTGTTGGGAAGGGCGATCGGTGCGGGCCTCTTCGCTATTACGCCAGCTGGCGAAAGGGG
GATGT
Features (pLannotate 1.2.2; 23 found; start..end, strand, type, name):
     75..501     +  promoter       MT promoter: Drosophila metallothionein promoter
    533..583     +  CDS            Lifeact: peptide that binds filamentous actin (Riedl et al., 2008) first 17 amino acids of budding yeast Abp140
    596..1297    +  CDS            TagBFP: monomeric blue fluorescent protein mammalian codon-optimized
   1338..1472    -  polyA_signal   SV40 poly(A) signal: SV40 polyadenylation signal
   1554..1830    +  promoter       copia promoter: strong promoter from the Drosophila transposable element copia (Sinclair et al., 1986)
   1830..1856    +  misc_feature   MCS (fragment): pBluescript multiple cloning site
   1856..1876    -  misc_feature   MCS (fragment): pUC18/19 multiple cloning site
   1947..2546    +  CDS            PuroR: puromycin N-acetyltransferase; pac from Streptomyces alboniger; confers resistance to puromycin
   2596..2661    +  CDS            dmpM (fragment): DMPM_STRAD - Protein inferred from homology: Swiss-Prot protein existence level 3. From Streptomyces alboniger.
   2668..2698    +  misc_feature   MCS (fragment): pBluescript multiple cloning site
   2711..2845    +  polyA_signal   SV40 poly(A) signal: SV40 polyadenylation signal
   2867..2951    -  CDS            large T antigen (fragment): large T antigen from SV40 (simian virus 40)
   2951..2975    +  misc_feature   MCS (fragment): pUC18/19 multiple cloning site
   3012..3028    -  protein_bind   lac operator: The lac repressor binds to the lac operator to inhibit transcription in E. coli. This inhibition can be relieved by adding lactose or isopropyl-β-D-thiogalactopyranoside (IPTG). lac repressor encoded by lacI
   3036..3066    -  promoter       lac promoter: promoter for the E. coli lac operon
   3081..3102    -  protein_bind   CAP binding site: CAP binding activates transcription in the presence of cAMP. E. coli catabolite activator protein
   3115..3207    -  CDS            lacI (fragment): lac repressor; lacI; The lac repressor binds to the lac operator to inhibit transcription in E. coli. This inhibition can be relieved by adding lactose or isopropyl-β-D-thiogalactopyranoside (IPTG).
   3390..3978    -  rep_origin     ori: high-copy-number ColE1/pMB1/pBR322/pUC origin of replication
   4149..5009    -  CDS            AmpR: β-lactamase; bla; confers resistance to ampicillin, carbenicillin, and related antibiotics
   5010..5114    -  promoter       AmpR promoter: bla
   5209..5244    +  CDS            rop (fragment): Rop protein, which maintains plasmids at low copy number; rop
   5346..5445    +  misc_feature   bom (fragment): basis of mobility region from pBR322
   5451..73      -  CDS            lacZα (fragment) (across the origin): LacZα fragment of β-galactosidase; lacZ fragment
