[The description below was written by a language model from this plasmid's Addgene catalogue record and pLannotate feature annotations shown in this document.]
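Description:
pMT Lifeact-TagBFP is an insect expression plasmid built on the pMT backbone for inducible production of a blue fluorescent F-actin probe in Drosophila S2 cells. In bacteria it is maintained as a high-copy plasmid through a ColE1/pUC-type origin and selected with ampicillin via the β-lactamase gene. The sequenced record is about 5.5 kb, and the annotated features agree with the catalogue description.

The payload, assembled by Gibson cloning, sits downstream of the Drosophila metallothionein (MT) promoter, which is normally quiet and is switched on by heavy-metal ions such as copper, giving controllable expression. It drives Lifeact, the 17-residue peptide from budding yeast Abp140 that binds filamentous actin, placed upstream of the monomeric blue fluorescent protein TagBFP, with a short gap between the two annotated coding segments consistent with a linker. An SV40 polyadenylation signal follows the fusion, although it is annotated on the opposite strand. A second, independent cassette uses the strong copia transposable-element promoter to express puromycin N-acetyltransferase, followed by its own SV40 poly(A) signal, which allows puromycin selection of transfected insect cells and the derivation of stable lines. The remaining annotations (fragments of lacZα, lacI, rop, bom, dmpM, SV40 large T antigen and multiple cloning sites, plus the lac promoter and operator) are cloning-vector and source-sequence remnants with no evident role in the design.

The construct is used to visualise actin filament dynamics in living S2 cells in the blue channel, leaving green and red channels free for other markers. It was deposited with a study of Draper receptor signalling during apoptotic cell engulfment.
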