Addgene plasmid #126664: pMT Lifeact-TagBFP
Purpose: Inducible expression of Lifeact-TagBFP in S2 cells
Depositing lab: Ron Vale. Depositing organization: University of California, San Francisco (UCSF). Publication: Spatial control of Draper receptor signaling initiates apoptotic cell engulfment. Williamson AP, Vale RD. J Cell Biol. 2018 Nov 5;217(11):3977-3992. doi: 10.1083/jcb.201711175. Epub 2018 Aug 23. PubMed 30139739.
Backbone
  Vector backbone: pMT
  Vector type: Insect Expression
Growth in bacteria
  Bacterial resistance: Ampicillin, 100 μg/mL
  Growth temperature: 37°C
  Growth strain: DH5alpha
  Copy number: High Copy
Gene/Insert
  Gene/Insert name: Lifeact-TagBFP fusion
  Cloning method: Gibson Cloning
  Sequencing primers: 5′ CATCTCAGTGCAACTAAA
Terms and licenses: Academic/Nonprofit Terms; Industry Terms: Not Available to Industry
How to cite: pMT Lifeact-TagBFP was a gift from Ron Vale (Addgene plasmid # 126664 ; http://n2t.net/addgene:126664 ; RRID:Addgene_126664)
