>Addgene plasmid #126664 | pMT Lifeact-TagBFP | depositor partial sequence | sequence record 246057 | partial insert sequence
ATCGGGGTACCTACTAGTCAAATGGGTGTCGCAGATTTGATCAAGAAATTCGAAAGCATCTCAAAGGAAG
AAGGTTCTGGTTCTATGAGCGAGCTGATTAAGGAGAACATGCACATGAAGCTGTACATGGAGGGCACCGT
GGACAACCATCACTTCAAGTGCACATCCGAGGGCGAAGGCAAGCCCTACGAGGGCACCCAGACCATGAGA
ATCAAGGTGGTCGAGGGCGGCCCTCTCCCCTTCGCCTTCGACATCCTGGCTACTAGCTTCCTCTACGGCA
GCAAGACCTTCATCAACCACACCCAGGGCATCCCCGACTTCTTCAAGCAGTCCTTCCCTGAGGGCTTCAC
ATGGGAGAGAGTCACCACATACGAAGACGGGGGCGTGCTGACCGCTACCCAGGACACCAGCCTCCAGGAC
GGCTGCCTCATCTACAACGTCAAGATCAGAGGGGTGAACTTCACATCCAACGGCCCTGTGATGCAGAAGA
AAACACTCGGCTGGGAGGCCTTCACCGAGACGCTGTACCCCGCTGACGGCGGCCTGGAAGGCAGAAACGA
CATGGCCCTGAAGCTCGTGGGCGGGAGCCATCTGATCGCAAACATCAAGACCACATATAGATCCAAGAAA
CCCGCTAAGAACCTCAAGATGCCTGGCGTCTACTATGTGGACTACAGACTGGAAAGA
